Addgene plasmid #75720: FGR gRNA (BRDN0001147671)
Purpose: 3rd generation lentiviral gRNA plasmid targeting human FGR
Depositing lab: John Doench & David Root. Depositing organization: Broad Institute. Publication: Optimized sgRNA design to maximize activity and minimize off-target effects of CRISPR-Cas9. Doench JG, Fusi N, Sullender M, Hegde M, Vaimberg EW, Donovan KF, Smith I, Tothova Z, Wilen C, Orchard R, Virgin HW, Listgarten J, Root DE. Nat Biotechnol. 2016 Jan 18. doi: 10.1038/nbt.3437. PubMed 26780180.
Backbone
  Vector backbone: lentiGuide-Puro
  Backbone manufacturer: Zhang Lab (Addgene plasmid # 52963)
  Vector type: Mammalian Expression, Lentiviral, CRISPR
  Selectable markers: Puromycin
Growth in bacteria
  Bacterial resistance: Ampicillin, 100 μg/mL
  Growth temperature: 37°C
  Growth strain: DH5alpha
  Copy number: High Copy
Gene/Insert
  Gene/Insert name: FGR (alt names: FGR; NM_001042729.1)
  gRNA/shRNA sequence: CGAGTTGAACTGAACCCGTG
  Species: H. sapiens (human)
  Entrez Gene: FGR (a.k.a. SRC2, c-fgr, c-src2, p55-Fgr, p55c-fgr, p58-Fgr, p58c-fgr)
  Promoter: hU6
  Cloning method: Unknown
  Sequencing primers: 5′ U6-F; 3′ pS2-R
Terms and licenses: Academic/Nonprofit Terms; Industry Terms: Not Available to Industry
Depositor comments: The gRNA was designed to target the following Genbank reference sequence(s): NM_001042729.1,NM_001042747.1,NM_005248.2. Note that this plasmid does NOT contain Cas9. It should be used in conjunction with lentiCas9-Blast (Addgene #52962) or otherwise with cell lines already expressing Cas9. Browse the full kinome gRNA library at http://www.addgene.org/pooled-library/broadgpp-human-kinome/ or visit http://www.broadinstitute.org/rnai/public/ for detailed protocols and information.
How to cite: FGR gRNA (BRDN0001147671) was a gift from John Doench & David Root (Addgene plasmid # 75720 ; http://n2t.net/addgene:75720 ; RRID:Addgene_75720)
