[The description below was written by a language model from this plasmid's Addgene catalogue record and the feature table of its GenBank file.]
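Description:
FGR gRNA (BRDN0001147671) is a third-generation lentiviral CRISPR guide plasmid built on the lentiGuide-Puro backbone, an 8.3 kb circular construct designed to deliver a single guide RNA against human FGR, a Src-family tyrosine kinase gene. It is propagated in E. coli as a high-copy plasmid through a ColE1/pUC-type origin with ampicillin selection (beta-lactamase). The backbone also carries an f1 origin, an SV40 origin and poly(A) signal, and residual lac, T7 and T3 promoter elements from the cloning vector.

The lentiviral transfer cassette begins with an RSV promoter fused to a truncated HIV-1 5' LTR, which makes genomic RNA production in packaging cells Tat-independent. It is followed by the Psi packaging signal and the RRE for Rev-dependent nuclear export. The cassette ends in a U3-deleted, self-inactivating 3' LTR. Within it, a human U6 RNA polymerase III promoter drives the FGR-targeting spacer joined to the Streptococcus pyogenes Cas9 gRNA scaffold. A cPPT/CTS element sits just downstream to aid nuclear import of the viral genome. A separate EF-1-alpha promoter, including its first intron, expresses puromycin N-acetyltransferase so that transduced mammalian cells can be selected, and a WPRE enhances transcript expression.

The guide was designed against three FGR reference transcripts and belongs to a human kinome gRNA collection. The plasmid does not encode Cas9, so it is meant to be used with a separate Cas9 vector such as lentiCas9-Blast or in cells that already express Cas9, typically for knockout of FGR.
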