LOCUS       Exported 8323 bp ds-DNA circular SYN 13-MAY-2021
DEFINITION  3rd generation lentiviral gRNA plasmid targeting human FGR.
ACCESSION   .
VERSION     .
KEYWORDS    FGR gRNA (BRDN0001147671)
SOURCE      synthetic DNA construct
  ORGANISM  synthetic DNA construct
REFERENCE   1 (bases 1 to 8323)
  AUTHORS   Doench JG, Fusi N, Sullender M, Hegde M, Vaimberg EW, Donovan KF,
            Smith I, Tothova Z, Wilen C, Orchard R, Virgin HW, Listgarten J,
            Root DE
  TITLE     Optimized sgRNA design to maximize activity and minimize off-target
            effects of CRISPR-Cas9.
  JOURNAL   Nat Biotechnol. 2016 Jan 18. doi: 10.1038/nbt.3437.
  PUBMED    26780180
REFERENCE   2 (bases 1 to 8323)
  AUTHORS   .
  TITLE     Direct Submission
  JOURNAL   Exported May 13, 2021 from SnapGene Server 1.1.58
            http://www.snapgene.com
FEATURES             Location/Qualifiers
     source          1..8323
                     /organism="synthetic DNA construct"
                     /mol_type="other DNA"
     promoter        87..1265
                     /label=EF-1-alpha promoter
                     /note="strong constitutive promoter for human elongation
                     factor EF-1-alpha"
     intron          318..1256
                     /label=EF-1-alpha intron A
                     /note="intron upstream of the start codon of human
                     EF-1-alpha"
     primer_bind     1213..1233
                     /label=EF1a-F
                     /note="Human elongation factor-1a promoter, forward primer"
     CDS             1278..1877
                     /codon_start=1
                     /gene="pac from Streptomyces alboniger"
                     /product="puromycin N-acetyltransferase"
                     /label=PuroR
                     /note="confers resistance to puromycin"
                     /translation="MTEYKPTVRLATRDDVPRAVRTLAAAFADYPATRHTVDPDRHIER
                     VTELQELFLTRVGLDIGKVWVADDGAAVAVWTTPESVEAGAVFAEIGPRMAELSGSRLA
                     AQQQMEGLLAPHRPKEPAWFLATVGVSPDHQGKGLGSAVVLPGVEAAERAGVPAFLETS
                     APRNLPFYERLGFTVTADVEVPEGPRTWCMTRKPGA"
     primer_bind     complement(1278..1297)
                     /label=Puro-R
                     /note="Puromycin resistance gene, reverse primer. Also
                     called puro-variant-R"
     primer_bind     1774..1794
                     /label=Puro-F
                     /note="Puromycin resistance gene, forward primer"
     misc_feature    1893..2481
                     /label=WPRE
                     /note="woodchuck hepatitis virus posttranscriptional
                     regulatory element"
     primer_bind     complement(1946..1966)
                     /label=WPRE-R
                     /note="WPRE, reverse primer"
     CDS             complement(2364..2375)
                     /codon_start=1
                     /product="Factor Xa recognition and cleavage site"
                     /label=Factor Xa site
                     /translation="IEGR"
     LTR             2553..2786
                     /label=3' LTR (Delta-U3)
                     /note="self-inactivating 3' long terminal repeat (LTR) from
                     HIV-1"
     polyA_signal    2864..2985
                     /label=SV40 poly(A) signal
                     /note="SV40 polyadenylation signal"
     primer_bind     complement(2901..2920)
                     /label=SV40pA-R
                     /note="SV40 polyA, reverse primer"
     primer_bind     2955..2974
                     /label=EBV-rev
                     /note="SV40 polyA terminator, reverse primer"
     rep_origin      3025..3160
                     /label=SV40 ori
                     /note="SV40 origin of replication"
     primer_bind     3087..3106
                     /label=SV40pro-F
                     /note="SV40 promoter/origin, forward primer"
     primer_bind     complement(3180..3199)
                     /label=T7
                     /note="T7 promoter, forward primer"
     promoter        complement(3181..3199)
                     /label=T7 promoter
                     /note="promoter for bacteriophage T7 RNA polymerase"
     primer_bind     complement(3209..3226)
                     /label=M13 Forward
                     /note="In lacZ gene. Also called M13-F20 or M13 (-21)
                     Forward"
     primer_bind     complement(3209..3225)
                     /label=M13 fwd
                     /note="common sequencing primer, one of multiple similar
                     variants"
     primer_bind     complement(3218..3240)
                     /label=M13/pUC Forward
                     /note="In lacZ gene"
     rep_origin      3367..3822
                     /direction=RIGHT
                     /label=f1 ori
                     /note="f1 bacteriophage origin of replication; arrow
                     indicates direction of (+) strand synthesis"
     primer_bind     complement(3454..3473)
                     /label=F1ori-R
                     /note="F1 origin, reverse primer"
     primer_bind     3664..3685
                     /label=F1ori-F
                     /note="F1 origin, forward primer"
     promoter        3848..3952
                     /gene="bla"
                     /label=AmpR promoter
     CDS             3953..4813
                     /codon_start=1
                     /gene="bla"
                     /product="beta-lactamase"
                     /label=AmpR
                     /note="confers resistance to ampicillin, carbenicillin, and
                     related antibiotics"
                     /translation="MSIQHFRVALIPFFAAFCLPVFAHPETLVKVKDAEDQLGARVGYI
                     ELDLNSGKILESFRPEERFPMMSTFKVLLCGAVLSRIDAGQEQLGRRIHYSQNDLVEYS
                     PVTEKHLTDGMTVRELCSAAITMSDNTAANLLLTTIGGPKELTAFLHNMGDHVTRLDRW
                     EPELNEAIPNDERDTTMPVAMATTLRKLLTGELLTLASRQQLIDWMEADKVAGPLLRSA
                     LPAGWFIADKSGAGERGSRGIIAALGPDGKPSRIVVIYTTGSQATMDERNRQIAEIGAS
                     LIKHW"
     primer_bind     complement(4171..4190)
                     /label=Amp-R
                     /note="Ampicillin resistance gene, reverse primer"
     rep_origin      4984..5572
                     /direction=RIGHT
                     /label=ori
                     /note="high-copy-number ColE1/pMB1/pBR322/pUC origin of
                     replication"
     primer_bind     5473..5492
                     /label=pBR322ori-F
                     /note="pBR322 origin, forward primer"
     primer_bind     5726..5743
                     /label=L4440
                     /note="L4440 vector, forward primer"
     protein_bind    5860..5881
                     /label=CAP binding site
                     /bound_moiety="E. coli catabolite activator protein"
                     /note="CAP binding activates transcription in the presence
                     of cAMP."
     promoter        5896..5926
                     /label=lac promoter
                     /note="promoter for the E. coli lac operon"
     protein_bind    5934..5950
                     /label=lac operator
                     /bound_moiety="lac repressor encoded by lacI"
                     /note="The lac repressor binds to the lac operator to
                     inhibit transcription in E. coli. This inhibition can be
                     relieved by adding lactose or
                     isopropyl-beta-D-thiogalactopyranoside (IPTG)."
     primer_bind     5939..5961
                     /label=M13/pUC Reverse
                     /note="In lacZ gene"
     primer_bind     5958..5974
                     /label=M13 rev
                     /note="common sequencing primer, one of multiple similar
                     variants"
     primer_bind     5958..5974
                     /label=M13 Reverse
                     /note="In lacZ gene. Also called M13-rev"
     primer_bind     5993..6013
                     /label=T3
                     /note="T3 promoter, forward primer"
     promoter        5995..6013
                     /label=T3 promoter
                     /note="promoter for bacteriophage T3 RNA polymerase"
     promoter        6041..6267
                     /label=RSV promoter
                     /note="Rous sarcoma virus enhancer/promoter"
     LTR             6268..6448
                     /label=5' LTR (truncated)
                     /note="truncated 5' long terminal repeat (LTR) from HIV-1"
     misc_feature    6495..6620
                     /label=HIV-1 Psi
                     /note="packaging signal of human immunodeficiency virus
                     type 1"
     misc_feature    7113..7346
                     /label=RRE
                     /note="The Rev response element (RRE) of HIV-1 allows for
                     Rev-dependent mRNA export from the nucleus to the
                     cytoplasm."
     CDS             7531..7575
                     /codon_start=1
                     /product="antigenic peptide corresponding to amino acids
                     655 to 669 of the HIV envelope protein gp41 (Lutje Hulsik
                     et al., 2013)"
                     /label=gp41 peptide
                     /note="recognized by the 2H10 single-chain llama nanobody"
                     /translation="KNEQELLELDKWASL"
     promoter        7753..7993
                     /label=U6 promoter
                     /note="RNA polymerase III promoter for human U6 snRNA"
     primer_bind     7753..7773
                     /label=hU6-F
                     /note="Human U6 promoter, forward primer"
     primer_bind     7924..7943
                     /label=LKO.1 5'
                     /note="Human U6 promoter, forward primer"
     misc_RNA        8023..8098
                     /label=gRNA scaffold
                     /note="guide RNA scaffold for the Streptococcus pyogenes
                     CRISPR/Cas9 system"
     misc_feature    8154..8271
                     /label=cPPT/CTS
                     /note="central polypurine tract and central termination
                     sequence of HIV-1"
ORIGIN
        1 cccgggtgca aagatggata aagttttaaa cagagaggaa tctttgcagc taatggacct
       61 tctaggtctt gaaaggagtg ggaattggct ccggtgcccg tcagtgggca gagcgcacat
      121 cgcccacagt ccccgagaag ttggggggag gggtcggcaa ttgatccggt gcctagagaa
      181 ggtggcgcgg ggtaaactgg gaaagtgatg tcgtgtactg gctccgcctt tttcccgagg
      241 gtgggggaga accgtatata agtgcagtag tcgccgtgaa cgttcttttt cgcaacgggt
      301 ttgccgccag aacacaggta agtgccgtgt gtggttcccg cgggcctggc ctctttacgg
      361 gttatggccc ttgcgtgcct tgaattactt ccacctggct gcagtacgtg attcttgatc
      421 ccgagcttcg ggttggaagt gggtgggaga gttcgaggcc ttgcgcttaa ggagcccctt
      481 cgcctcgtgc ttgagttgag gcctggcctg ggcgctgggg ccgccgcgtg cgaatctggt
      541 ggcaccttcg cgcctgtctc gctgctttcg ataagtctct agccatttaa aatttttgat
      601 gacctgctgc gacgcttttt ttctggcaag atagtcttgt aaatgcgggc caagatctgc
      661 acactggtat ttcggttttt ggggccgcgg gcggcgacgg ggcccgtgcg tcccagcgca
      721 catgttcggc gaggcggggc ctgcgagcgc ggccaccgag aatcggacgg gggtagtctc
      781 aagctggccg gcctgctctg gtgcctggcc tcgcgccgcc gtgtatcgcc ccgccctggg
      841 cggcaaggct ggcccggtcg gcaccagttg cgtgagcgga aagatggccg cttcccggcc
      901 ctgctgcagg gagctcaaaa tggaggacgc ggcgctcggg agagcgggcg ggtgagtcac
      961 ccacacaaag gaaaagggcc tttccgtcct cagccgtcgc ttcatgtgac tccacggagt
     1021 accgggcgcc gtccaggcac ctcgattagt tctcgagctt ttggagtacg tcgtctttag
     1081 gttgggggga ggggttttat gcgatggagt ttccccacac tgagtgggtg gagactgaag
     1141 ttaggccagc ttggcacttg atgtaattct ccttggaatt tgcccttttt gagtttggat
     1201 cttggttcat tctcaagcct cagacagtgg ttcaaagttt ttttcttcca tttcaggtgt
     1261 cgtgacgtac ggccaccatg accgagtaca agcccacggt gcgcctcgcc acccgcgacg
     1321 acgtccccag ggccgtacgc accctcgccg ccgcgttcgc cgactacccc gccacgcgcc
     1381 acaccgtcga tccggaccgc cacatcgagc gggtcaccga gctgcaagaa ctcttcctca
     1441 cgcgcgtcgg gctcgacatc ggcaaggtgt gggtcgcgga cgacggcgcc gccgtggcgg
     1501 tctggaccac gccggagagc gtcgaagcgg gggcggtgtt cgccgagatc ggcccgcgca
     1561 tggccgagtt gagcggttcc cggctggccg cgcagcaaca gatggaaggc ctcctggcgc
     1621 cgcaccggcc caaggagccc gcgtggttcc tggccaccgt cggagtctcg cccgaccacc
     1681 agggcaaggg tctgggcagc gccgtcgtgc tccccggagt ggaggcggcc gagcgcgccg
     1741 gggtgcccgc cttcctggag acctccgcgc cccgcaacct ccccttctac gagcggctcg
     1801 gcttcaccgt caccgccgac gtcgaggtgc ccgaaggacc gcgcacctgg tgcatgaccc
     1861 gcaagcccgg tgcctgaacg cgttaagtcg acaatcaacc tctggattac aaaatttgtg
     1921 aaagattgac tggtattctt aactatgttg ctccttttac gctatgtgga tacgctgctt
     1981 taatgccttt gtatcatgct attgcttccc gtatggcttt cattttctcc tccttgtata
     2041 aatcctggtt gctgtctctt tatgaggagt tgtggcccgt tgtcaggcaa cgtggcgtgg
     2101 tgtgcactgt gtttgctgac gcaaccccca ctggttgggg cattgccacc acctgtcagc
     2161 tcctttccgg gactttcgct ttccccctcc ctattgccac ggcggaactc atcgccgcct
     2221 gccttgcccg ctgctggaca ggggctcggc tgttgggcac tgacaattcc gtggtgttgt
     2281 cggggaaatc atcgtccttt ccttggctgc tcgcctgtgt tgccacctgg attctgcgcg
     2341 ggacgtcctt ctgctacgtc ccttcggccc tcaatccagc ggaccttcct tcccgcggcc
     2401 tgctgccggc tctgcggcct cttccgcgtc ttcgccttcg ccctcagacg agtcggatct
     2461 ccctttgggc cgcctccccg cgtcgacttt aagaccaatg acttacaagg cagctgtaga
     2521 tcttagccac tttttaaaag aaaagggggg actggaaggg ctaattcact cccaacgaag
     2581 acaagatctg ctttttgctt gtactgggtc tctctggtta gaccagatct gagcctggga
     2641 gctctctggc taactaggga acccactgct taagcctcaa taaagcttgc cttgagtgct
     2701 tcaagtagtg tgtgcccgtc tgttgtgtga ctctggtaac tagagatccc tcagaccctt
     2761 ttagtcagtg tggaaaatct ctagcagtac gtatagtagt tcatgtcatc ttattattca
     2821 gtatttataa cttgcaaaga aatgaatatc agagagtgag aggaacttgt ttattgcagc
     2881 ttataatggt tacaaataaa gcaatagcat cacaaatttc acaaataaag catttttttc
     2941 actgcattct agttgtggtt tgtccaaact catcaatgta tcttatcatg tctggctcta
     3001 gctatcccgc ccctaactcc gcccatcccg cccctaactc cgcccagttc cgcccattct
     3061 ccgccccatg gctgactaat tttttttatt tatgcagagg ccgaggccgc ctcggcctct
     3121 gagctattcc agaagtagtg aggaggcttt tttggaggcc tagggacgta cccaattcgc
     3181 cctatagtga gtcgtattac gcgcgctcac tggccgtcgt tttacaacgt cgtgactggg
     3241 aaaaccctgg cgttacccaa cttaatcgcc ttgcagcaca tccccctttc gccagctggc
     3301 gtaatagcga agaggcccgc accgatcgcc cttcccaaca gttgcgcagc ctgaatggcg
     3361 aatgggnnnn nnnnnnnnnn nnnnnnnnnn nnnnnnnnnn nnnnnnnnnn nnnnnnnnnn
     3421 nnnnnnnnnn nnnnnnnnnn nnnnnnnnnn nnnnnnnnnn nnnnnnnnnn nnnnnnnnnn
     3481 nnnnnnnnnn cnnnnnnnnn nnnnnnnnnn nnnnnnnnnn nnnnnnnnnn nnnnnnnnnn
     3541 nnnnnnnnnn nnnnnnnnnn nnnnnnnnnn nnnnnnnnnn nnannnnnnn nnnnnnnnnn
     3601 nnnnnnnnnn nnnnnnnnnn nnnnnnnnnn nncctttgac gttggagtcc acgttcttta
     3661 atagtggact cttgttccaa actggaacaa cactcaaccc tatctcggtc tattcttttg
     3721 atttataagg gattttgccg atttcggcct attggttaaa aaatgagctg atttaacaaa
     3781 aatttaacgc gaattttaac aaaatattaa cgcttacaat ttaggtggca cttttcgggg
     3841 aaatgtgcgc ggaaccccta tttgtttatt tttctaaata cattcaaata tgtatccgct
     3901 catgagacaa taaccctgat aaatgcttca ataatattga aaaaggaaga gtatgagtat
     3961 tcaacatttc cgtgtcgccc ttattccctt ttttgcggca ttttgccttc ctgtttttgc
     4021 tcacccagaa acgctggtga aagtaaaaga tgctgaagat cagttgggtg cacgagtggg
     4081 ttacatcgaa ctggatctca acagcggtaa gatccttgag agttttcgcc ccgaagaacg
     4141 ttttccaatg atgagcactt ttaaagttct gctatgtggc gcggtattat cccgtattga
     4201 cgccgggcaa gagcaactcg gtcgccgcat acactattct cagaatgact tggttgagta
     4261 ctcaccagtc acagaaaagc atcttacgga tggcatgaca gtaagagaat tatgcagtgc
     4321 tgccataacc atgagtgata acactgcggc caacttactt ctgacaacga tcggaggacc
     4381 gaaggagcta accgcttttt tgcacaacat gggggatcat gtaactcgcc ttgatcgttg
     4441 ggaaccggag ctgaatgaag ccataccaaa cgacgagcgt gacaccacga tgcctgtagc
     4501 aatggcaaca acgttgcgca aactattaac tggcgaacta cttactctag cttcccggca
     4561 acaattaata gactggatgg aggcggataa agttgcagga ccacttctgc gctcggccct
     4621 tccggctggc tggtttattg ctgataaatc tggagccggt gagcgtgggt ctcgcggtat
     4681 cattgcagca ctggggccag atggtaagcc ctcccgtatc gtagttatct acacgacggg
     4741 gagtcaggca actatggatg aacgaaatag acagatcgct gagataggtg cctcactgat
     4801 taagcattgg taactgtcag accaagttta ctcatatata ctttagattg atttaaaact
     4861 tcatttttaa tttaaaagga tctaggtgaa gatccttttt gataatctca tgaccaaaat
     4921 cccttaacgt gagttttcgt tccactgagc gtcagacccc gtagaaaaga tcaaaggatc
     4981 ttcttgagat cctttttttc tgcgcgtaat ctgctgcttg caaacaaaaa aaccaccgct
     5041 accagcggtg gtttgtttgc cggatcaaga gctaccaact ctttttccga aggtaactgg
     5101 cttcagcaga gcgcagatac caaatactgt tcttctagtg tagccgtagt taggccacca
     5161 cttcaagaac tctgtagcac cgcctacata cctcgctctg ctaatcctgt taccagtggc
     5221 tgctgccagt ggcgataagt cgtgtcttac cgggttggac tcaagacgat agttaccgga
     5281 taaggcgcag cggtcgggct gaacgggggg ttcgtgcaca cagcccagct tggagcgaac
     5341 gacctacacc gaactgagat acctacagcg tgagctatga gaaagcgcca cgcttcccga
     5401 agggagaaag gcggacaggt atccggtaag cggcagggtc ggaacaggag agcgcacgag
     5461 ggagcttcca gggggaaacg cctggtatct ttatagtcct gtcgggtttc gccacctctg
     5521 acttgagcgt cgatttttgt gatgctcgtc aggggggcgg agcctatgga aaaacgccag
     5581 caacgcggcc tttttacggt tcctggcctt ttgctggcct tttgctcaca tgttctttcc
     5641 tgcgttatcc cctgattctg tggataaccg tattaccgcc tttgagtgag ctgataccgc
     5701 tcgccgcagc cgaacgaccg agcgcagcga gtcagtgagc gaggaagcgg aagagcgccc
     5761 aatacgcaaa ccgcctctcc ccgcgcgttg gccgattcat taatgcagct ggcacgacag
     5821 gtttcccgac tggaaagcgg gcagtgagcg caacgcaatt aatgtgagtt agctcactca
     5881 ttaggcaccc caggctttac actttatgct tccggctcgt atgttgtgtg gaattgtgag
     5941 cggataacaa tttcacacag gaaacagcta tgaccatgat tacgccaagc gcgcaattaa
     6001 ccctcactaa agggaacaaa agctggagct gcaagcttaa tgtagtctta tgcaatactc
     6061 ttgtagtctt gcaacatggt aacgatgagt tagcaacatg ccttacaagg agagaaaaag
     6121 caccgtgcat gccgattggt ggaagtaagg tggtacgatc gtgccttatt aggaaggcaa
     6181 cagacgggtc tgacatggat tggacgaacc actgaattgc cgcattgcag agatattgta
     6241 tttaagtgcc tagctcgata cataaacggg tctctctggt tagaccagat ctgagcctgg
     6301 gagctctctg gctaactagg gaacccactg cttaagcctc aataaagctt gccttgagtg
     6361 cttcaagtag tgtgtgcccg tctgttgtgt gactctggta actagagatc cctcagaccc
     6421 ttttagtcag tgtggaaaat ctctagcagt ggcgcccgaa cagggacttg aaagcgaaag
     6481 ggaaaccaga ggagctctct cgacgcagga ctcggcttgc tgaagcgcgc acggcaagag
     6541 gcgaggggcg gcgactggtg agtacgccaa aaattttgac tagcggaggc tagaaggaga
     6601 gagatgggtg cgagagcgtc agtattaagc gggggagaat tagatcgcga tgggaaaaaa
     6661 ttcggttaag gccaggggga aagaaaaaat ataaattaaa acatatagta tgggcaagca
     6721 gggagctaga acgattcgca gttaatcctg gcctgttaga aacatcagaa ggctgtagac
     6781 aaatactggg acagctacaa ccatcccttc agacaggatc agaagaactt agatcattat
     6841 ataatacagt agcaaccctc tattgtgtgc atcaaaggat agagataaaa gacaccaagg
     6901 aagctttaga caagatagag gaagagcaaa acaaaagtaa gaccaccgca cagcaagcgg
     6961 ccgctgatct tcagacctgg aggaggagat atgagggaca attggagaag tgaattatat
     7021 aaatataaag tagtaaaaat tgaaccatta ggagtagcac ccaccaaggc aaagagaaga
     7081 gtggtgcaga gagaaaaaag agcagtggga ataggagctt tgttccttgg gttcttggga
     7141 gcagcaggaa gcactatggg cgcagcgtca atgacgctga cggtacaggc cagacaatta
     7201 ttgtctggta tagtgcagca gcagaacaat ttgctgaggg ctattgaggc gcaacagcat
     7261 ctgttgcaac tcacagtctg gggcatcaag cagctccagg caagaatcct ggctgtggaa
     7321 agatacctaa aggatcaaca gctcctgggg atttggggtt gctctggaaa actcatttgc
     7381 accactgctg tgccttggaa tgctagttgg agtaataaat ctctggaaca gatttggaat
     7441 cacacgacct ggatggagtg ggacagagaa attaacaatt acacaagctt aatacactcc
     7501 ttaattgaag aatcgcaaaa ccagcaagaa aagaatgaac aagaattatt ggaattagat
     7561 aaatgggcaa gtttgtggaa ttggtttaac ataacaaatt ggctgtggta tataaaatta
     7621 ttcataatga tagtaggagg cttggtaggt ttaagaatag tttttgctgt actttctata
     7681 gtgaatagag ttaggcaggg atattcacca ttatcgtttc agacccacct cccaaccccg
     7741 aggggaccca gagagggcct atttcccatg attccttcat atttgcatat acgatacaag
     7801 gctgttagag agataattag aattaatttg actgtaaaca caaagatatt agtacaaaat
     7861 acgtgacgta gaaagtaata atttcttggg tagtttgcag ttttaaaatt atgttttaaa
     7921 atggactatc atatgcttac cgtaacttga aagtatttcg atttcttggc tttatatatc
     7981 ttgtggaaag gacgaaacac cgcgagttga actgaacccg tggttttaga gctagaaata
     8041 gcaagttaaa ataaggctag tccgttatca acttgaaaaa gtggcaccga gtcggtgctt
     8101 ttttaagctt ggcgtaacta gatcttgaga caaatggcag tattcatcca caattttaaa
     8161 agaaaagggg ggattggggg gtacagtgca ggggaaagaa tagtagacat aatagcaaca
     8221 gacatacaaa ctaaagaatt acaaaaacaa attacaaaaa ttcaaaattt tcgggtttat
     8281 tacagggaca gcagagatcc actttggcgc cggctcgagg ggg
//
