>Addgene plasmid #75720 | FGR gRNA (BRDN0001147671) | depositor partial sequence | sequence record 143180 | Target Sequence
CGAGTTGAACTGAACCCGTG
