>Addgene plasmid #75720 | FGR gRNA (BRDN0001147671) | addgene partial sequence | sequence record 184433 | hU6-F
GTGACGTAGAAAGTAATAATTTCTTGGGTAGTTTGCAGTTTTAAAATTATGTTTTAAAATGGACTATCAT
ATGCTTACCGTAACTTGAAAGTATTTCGATTTCTTGGCTTTATATATCTTGTGGAAAGGACGAAACACCG
CGAGTTGAACTGAACCCGTGGTTTTAGAGCTAGAAATAGCAAGTTAAAATAAGGCTAGTCCGTTATCAAC
TTGAAAAAGTGGCACCGAGTCGGTGCTTTTTTAAGCTTGGCGTAACTAGATCTTGAGACAAATGGCAGTA
TTCATCCACAATTTTAAAAGAAAAGGGGGGATTGGGGGGTACAGTGCAGGGGAAAGAATAGTAGACATAA
TAGCAACAGACATACAAACTAAAGAATTACAAAAACAAATTACAAAAATTCAAAATTTTCGGGTTTATTA
CAGGGACAGCAGAGATCCACTTTGGCGCCGGCTCGAGGGGGCCCGGGTGCAAAGATGGATAAAGTTTTAA
ACAGAGAGGAATCTTTGCAGCTAATGGACCTTCTAGGTCTTGAAAGGAGTGGGAATTGGCTCCGGTGCCC
GTCAGTGGGC
